>Addgene plasmid #85974 | pKER-Clover | addgene full sequence | sequence record 192221 | Addgene NGS Result
CCATATATGGGCTATGAACTAATGACCCCGTAATTGATTACTATTACTTAAGATAACTTCGTATAGCATA
CATTATACGAAGTTATGAACATGTGAGCAAAAGGCCAGCAAAAGGCCAGGAACCGTAAAAAGGCCGCGTT
GCTGGCGTTTTTCCATAGGCTCCGCCCCCCTGACGAGCATCACAAAAATCGACGCTCAAGTCAGAGGTGG
CGAAACCCGACAGGACTATAAAGATACCAGGCGTTTCCCCCTGGAAGCTCCCTCGTGCGCTCTCCTGTTC
CGACCCTGCCGCTTACCGGATACCTGTCCGCCTTTCTCCCTTCGGGAAGCGTGGCGCTTTCTCATAGCTC
ACGCTGTAGGTATCTCAGTTCGGTGTAGGTCGTTCGCTCCAAGCTGGGCTGTGTGCACGAACCCCCCGTT
CAGCCCGACCGCTGCGCCTTATCCGGTAACTATCGTCTTGAGTCCAACCCGGTAAGACACGACTTATCGC
CACTGGCAGCAGCCACTGGTAACAGGATTAGCAGAGCGAGGTATGTAGGCGGTGCTACAGAGTTCTTGAA
GTGGTGGCCTAACTACGGCTACACTAGAAGAACAGTATTTGGTATCTGCGCTCTGCTGAAGCCAGTTACC
TTCGGAAAAAGAGTTGGTAGCTCTTGATCCGGCAAACAAACCACCGCTGGTAGCGGTGGTTTTTTTGTTT
GCAAGCAGCAGATTACGCGCAGAAAAAAAGGATCTCAAGAAGATCCTTTGATCTTTTCTACGGGGTCTGA
CGCTCAGTGGAACGAAAACTCACGTTAAGGGATTTTGGTCATGAGATTATCAAAAAGGATCTTCACCTAG
ATCCTTTTAAATTAAAAATGAAGTTTTAGCACGTGCTATTATTGAAGCATTTATCAGGGTTATTGTCTCA
TGAGCGGATACATATTTGAATGTATTTAGAAAAATAAACAAATAGGGGTTCCGCGCACATTTCCCCGAAA
AGTGCCACCTGATGCGGTGTGAAATACCGCACAGATGCGTAAGGAGAAAATACCGCATCAGGAAATTGTA
AGCGTTAATAATTCAGAAGAACTCGTCAAGAAGGCGATAGAAGGCGATGCGCTGCGAATCGGGAGCGGCG
ATACCGTAAAGCACGAGGAAGCGGTCAGCCCATTCGCCGCCAAGCTCTTCAGCAATATCACGGGTAGCCA
ACGCTATGTCCTGATAGCGGTCCGCCACCCCCAGCCGGCCACAGTCGATGAATCCAGAAAAGCGGCCATT
TTCCACCATGATATTCGGCAAGCAGGCATCGCCATGGGTCACGACGAGATCCTCGCCGTCGGGCATGCTC
GCCTTGAGCCTGGCGAACAGTTCGGCTGGCGCGAGCCCCTGATGCTCTTCGTCCAGATCATCCTGATCGA
CAAGACCGGCTTCCATCCGAGTACGTGCTCGCTCGATGCGATGTTTCGCTTGGTGGTCGAATGGGCAGGT
AGCCGGATCAAGCGTATGCAGCCGCCGCATTGCATCAGCCATGATGGATACTTTCTCGGCAGGAGCAAGG
TGAGATGACAGGAGATCCTGCCCCGGCACTTCGCCCAATAGCAGCCAGTCCCTTCCCGCTTCAGTGACAA
CGTCGAGCACAGCTGCGCAAGGAACGCCCGTCGTGGCCAGCCACGATAGCCGCGCTGCCTCGTCTTGCAG
TTCATTCAGGGCACCGGACAGGTCGGTCTTGACAAAAAGAACCGGGCGCCCCTGCGCTGACAGCCGGAAC
ACGGCGGCATCAGAGCAGCCGATTGTCTGTTGTGCCCAGTCATAGCCGAATAGCCTCTCCACCCAAGCGG
CCGGAGAACCTGCGTGCAATCCATCTTGTTCAATCATGCGAAACGATCCTCATCCTGTCTCTTGATCAGA
GCTTGATCCCCTGCGCCATCAGATCCTTGGCGGCAAGAAAGCCATCCAGTTTACTTTGCAGGGCTTCCCA
ACCTTACCAGAGGGCGCCCCAGCTGGCAATTCCGGTTCGCTTGCTGTCCATAAAACCGCCCAGTAGAAGA
GGCGCGCCAAACCATAGAGCCCACCGCATCCCCAGCATGCCTGCTATTGTCTTCCCAATCCTCCCCCTTG
CTGTCCTGCCCCACCCCACCCCCCAGAATAGAATGACACCTACTCAGACAATGCGATGCAATTTCCTCAT
TTTATTAGGAAAGGACAGTGGGAGTGGCACCTTCCAGGGTCAAGGAAGGCACGGGGGAGGGGCAAACAAC
AGATGGCTGGCAACTAGAAGGCACAGTCGAGGGCTAGGGGACCCTCAGTTAGCCTCCCCCATCTCCCGAG
AAGAGGGACAGCTATGACTGGGAGTAGTCAGGAGAGGAGGAAAAATCTGGCTAGTAAAACATGTAAGGAA
AATTTTAGGGATGTTAAAGAAAAAAATAACACAAAACAAAATATAAAAAAAATCTAACCTCAAGTCAAGG
CTTTTCTATGGAATAAGGAATGGACAGCAGGGGGCTGTTTCATATACTGATGACCTCTTTATAGCCAACC
TTTGTTCATGGCAGCCAGCATATGGGCATATGTTGCCAAACTCTAAACCAAATACTCATTCTGATGTTTT
AAATGATTTGCCCTCCCATATGTCCTTCCGAGTGAGAGACACAAAAAATTCCAACACACTATTGCAATGA
AAATAAATTTCCTTTATTAGCCAGAAGTCAGATGCTCAAGGGGCTTCATGATGTCCCCATAATTTTTGGC
AGAGGGAAAAAGATCTCAGTGGTATTTGTGAGCCAGGGTATTGGCCACACCAGCCACCACCTTCTGATAG
GCAGCCTGCACGCGGCCGCCTAGGCGGCGGTTACGAACTCCAGCAGGACCATGTGATCGCGCTTCTCGTT
GGGGTCTTTGCTCAGGGCGGACTGATGGCTCAGGTAGTGGTTGTCGGGCAGCAGCACGGGGCCGTCGCCG
ATGGGGGTGTTCTGCTGGTAGTGGTCGGCGAGCTGCACGCTGCCGTCCTCAACGTTGTGGCGGATCTTGA
AGTTAGCCTTGATGCCGTTCTTCTGCTTGTCGGCCGTGATATAGACGTTGTGGCTGTTGAAGTTGTACTC
CAGCTTGTGCCCCAGGATGTTGCCGTCCTCCTTGAAGTCGATGCCCTTCAGCTCGATGCGGTTCACCAGG
GTGTCGCCCTCGAACTTCACCTCGGCGCGGGTCTTGTAGGTACCGTCGTCCTTGAAAGAGATGGTGCGCT
CCTGGACGTAGCCTTCGGGCATGGCGGACTTGAAGAAGTCGTGCTGCTTCATGTGGTCGGGGTAGCGGCT
GAAGCAGGCCACGCCGTAGCCGAAGGTGGTCACGAGGGTGGGCCAGGGCACGGGCAGCTTGCCGGTGGTG
CAGATGAACTTCAGGGTCAGCTTGCCGTTGGTGGCATCGCCCTCGCCCTCGCCGCGGACGCTGAACTTGT
GGCCGTTTACGTCGCCGTCCAGCTCGACCAGGATGGGCACCACCCCGGTGAACAGCTCCTCGCCCTTGCT
CACCATGGTGGCGACCGGTAGCGCTAGCGTAGGCGCCGGTCACAGCTTGGATCTGTAACGGCGCAGAACA
GAAAACGAAACAAAGACGTAGAGTTGAGCAAGCAGGGTCAGGCAAAGCGTGGAGAGCCGGCTGAGTCTAG
GTAGGCTCCAAGGGAGCGCCGGACAAAGGCCCGGTCTCGACCTGAGCTTTAAACTTACCTAGACGGCGGA
CGCAGTTCAGGAGGCACCACAGGCGGGAGGCGGCAGAACGCGACTCAACCGGCGTGGATGGCGGCCTCAG
GTAGGGCGGCGGGCGCGTGAAGGAGAGATGCGAGCCCCTCGAAGCTTCAGCTGTGTTCTGGCGGCAAACC
CGTTGCGAAAAAGAACGTTCACGGCGACTACTGCACTTATATACGGTTCTCCCCCACCCTCGGGAAAAAG
GCGGAGCCAGTACACGACATCACTTTCCCAGTTTACCCCGCGCCACCTTCTCTAGGCACCGGTTCAATTG
CCGACCCCTCCCCCCAACTTCTCGGGGACTGTGGGCGATGTGCGCTCTGCCCACTGACGGGCACCGGAGC
GATCGCAGATCGTCAATGGGCGGGGGTCGTTGGGCGGTCAGCCAGGCGGGCCATTTACCGTAAGTTATGT
AACGCGGAACT
Features (pLannotate 1.2.2; 12 found; start..end, strand, type, name):
     53..86      +  protein_bind   loxP: Cre-mediated recombination occurs in the 8-bp core sequence (GCATACAT). Cre recombinase
    150..738     -  rep_origin     ori: high-copy-number ColE1/pMB1/pBR322/pUC origin of replication
    877..965     -  promoter       AmpR promoter (fragment): bla
    992..1042    +  misc_feature   bom (fragment): basis of mobility region from pBR322
   1063..1857    -  CDS            NeoR/KanR: aminoglycoside phosphotransferase from Tn5; aph(3')-II (or nptII); confers resistance to neomycin, kanamycin, and G418 (Geneticin®)
   2042..2266    -  polyA_signal   bGH poly(A) signal: bovine growth hormone polyadenylation signal
   2623..2678    -  polyA_signal   β-globin poly(A) signal: rabbit β-globin polyadenylation signal (Gil and Proudfoot, 1987)
   2749..2814    -  CDS            HBB (fragment): HBB_PONPY - Experimental evidence at transcript level: Swiss-Prot protein existence level 2. Involved in oxygen transport from the lung to the various peripheral tissues. From Pongo pygmaeus (Bornean orangutan).
   2823..3506    -  CDS            Clover: Clover is a basic (constitutively fluorescent) green/yellow fluorescent protein published in 2012, derived from Aequorea victoria. It is reported to be a rapidly-maturing weak dimer with high acid sensitivity.
   3550..3818    -  LTR            5' LTR (truncated): truncated 5' long terminal repeat (LTR) from human T-cell leukemia virus (HTLV) type 1
   3831..4042    -  promoter       EF-1α core promoter: core promoter for human elongation factor EF-1α
   4071..46      -  enhancer       CMV enhancer (fragment) (across the origin): human cytomegalovirus immediate early enhancer
