[The description below was written by a language model from this plasmid's Addgene catalogue record and pLannotate feature annotations shown in this document.]
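Description:
pKER-Clover is a compact 4,141 bp mammalian expression plasmid built on the pKER backbone, designed to express the green/yellow fluorescent protein Clover in mammalian cells. It is propagated in E. coli from a high-copy ColE1/pUC-type origin and selected with kanamycin. The resistance gene is the Tn5 aminoglycoside phosphotransferase (NeoR/KanR), which lies downstream of a fragment of the bla (AmpR) promoter. A short fragment of the pBR322 bom region is also annotated nearby.

The expression cassette runs on the reverse strand of the sequenced record. A fragment of the CMV immediate-early enhancer, which spans the numbering origin, sits upstream of the human EF-1α core promoter. This is followed by a truncated HTLV-1 5' LTR segment, an arrangement commonly used as a composite promoter and leader to strengthen constitutive expression. The Clover coding sequence was cloned between NheI and NotI sites that both remain intact, so the reporter can in principle be exchanged. Downstream are a short β-globin (HBB-like) coding fragment and the rabbit β-globin polyadenylation signal, which terminates the transcript. A bGH polyadenylation signal lies further along, between the reporter cassette and the resistance gene, though the record does not state its role. A single loxP site is annotated near the origin of replication, and the record likewise does not explain its intended use.

The plasmid provides constitutive fluorescent labelling of transfected mammalian cells. It was deposited with a study on CRISPR/Cas9-facilitated in vivo blunt-end cloning through non-homologous end-joining, but the record does not spell out its role in that work.
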