Addgene plasmid #85974: pKER-Clover
Purpose: Expresses Clover from the EF1a promoter in mammalian cells
Depositing lab: Michele Calos. Depositing organization: Stanford University. Publication: In vivo blunt-end cloning through CRISPR/Cas9-facilitated non-homologous end-joining. Geisinger JM, Turan S, Hernandez S, Spector LP, Calos MP. Nucleic Acids Res. 2016 Jan 13. pii: gkv1542. 10.1093/nar/gkv1542 PubMed 26762978.
Backbone
  Vector backbone: pKER
  Backbone manufacturer: Calos Lab
  Total vector size (bp): 4141
  Vector type: Mammalian Expression
Growth in bacteria
  Bacterial resistance: Kanamycin, 50 μg/mL
  Growth temperature: 37°C
  Growth strain: NEB Stable
  Copy number: High Copy
Gene/Insert
  Gene/Insert name: Clover
  Insert size (bp): 687
  Promoter: Ef-1a
  Cloning method: Restriction Enzyme; 5′ cloning site NheI (not destroyed); 3′ cloning site NotI (not destroyed)
  Sequencing primers: 5′ cgccgttacagatccaagctgt
Terms and licenses: Academic/Nonprofit Terms; Industry Terms: Not Available to Industry
How to cite: pKER-Clover was a gift from Michele Calos (Addgene plasmid # 85974 ; http://n2t.net/addgene:85974 ; RRID:Addgene_85974)
